Addgene plasmid #73380: pCMV-Myc-XPLN aa304-466 (PH)
Purpose: Expresses amino acids 304-466 of XPLN (Arhgef3) protein
Depositing lab: Jie Chen. Depositing organization: University of Illinois at Urbana-Champaign. Publication: XPLN is an endogenous inhibitor of mTORC2. Khanna N, Fang Y, Yoon MS, Chen J. Proc Natl Acad Sci U S A. 2013 Oct 1;110(40):15979-84. doi: 10.1073/pnas.1310434110. Epub 2013 Sep 16. PubMed 24043828.
Backbone
  Vector backbone: pCMV-Myc
  Vector type: Mammalian Expression
Growth in bacteria
  Bacterial resistance: Ampicillin, 100 μg/mL
  Growth temperature: 37°C
  Growth strain: DH5alpha
  Copy number: Unknown
Gene/Insert
  Gene/Insert name: arhgef3 (alt name: XPLN)
  Species: H. sapiens (human)
  Mutation: Expresses amino acids 304-466 of XPLN (arhgef3) protein, the PH domain
  Entrez Gene: ARHGEF3 (a.k.a. GEF3, STA3, XPLN)
  Promoter: CMV
  Tag / fusion protein: Myc (QKLISEEDL) (N terminal on backbone)
  Cloning method: Unknown
  Sequencing primers: 5′ CMV-F; 3′ EBV-rev
Terms and licenses: Academic/Nonprofit Terms; Industry Terms: Not Available to Industry
How to cite: pCMV-Myc-XPLN aa304-466 (PH) was a gift from Jie Chen (Addgene plasmid # 73380 ; http://n2t.net/addgene:73380 ; RRID:Addgene_73380)
