[The description below was written by a language model from this plasmid's Addgene catalogue record.]
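Description:
pCMV-Myc-XPLN aa304-466 (PH) is a mammalian expression plasmid built on the pCMV-Myc backbone. It carries a truncated fragment of human ARHGEF3, also known as XPLN, GEF3 or STA3, a Rho-family guanine nucleotide exchange factor. The insert encodes only residues 304 to 466, which the record identifies as the pleckstrin homology (PH) domain. Transcription is driven by the CMV promoter, a strong constitutive viral promoter widely used for high-level transient expression in transfected mammalian cells. The backbone supplies an N-terminal Myc epitope tag, so the fragment is made as a Myc-PH domain fusion that can be detected or immunoprecipitated with anti-Myc antibodies without needing an antibody against XPLN itself.

In bacteria the plasmid is selected with ampicillin. The copy number is listed as unknown, and the record does not describe the origin of replication, the polyadenylation signal or any mammalian selection marker. The cloning method is also not recorded, and no feature table is available to confirm the junctions.

As an isolated-domain construct, it is suited to domain-mapping experiments, such as asking whether the PH domain alone can reproduce or interfere with the binding, localisation or signalling activities of the full-length protein. The associated publication concerns XPLN acting as an endogenous inhibitor of mTORC2, which suggests the fragment was used to work out which regions of XPLN contribute to that function. The record does not state what result was obtained with this fragment.
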