>Addgene plasmid #73380 | pCMV-Myc-XPLN aa304-466 (PH) | addgene partial sequence | sequence record 142520 | LNCX 5'-AGCTCGTTTAGTGAACCGTCAGATC-3'
TTTTGACCTCCATAGAAGACACCGGGACCGATCCAGCCTCCGGACTCTAGAGGATCCGGTACTAGAGGAA
CTGAAAAACCAGAAAGTTAACTGGTAAGTTTAGTCTTTTTGTCTTTTATTTCAGGTCCCGGATCCGGTGG
TGGTGCAAATCAAAGAACTGCTCCTCAGTGGATGTTGCCTTTACTTCTAGGCCTGTACGGAAGTGTTACT
TCTGCTCTAAAAGCTGCGGAATTGTACCCGCGGGCCCACCATGGCATCAATGCAGAAGCTGATCTCAGAG
GAGGACCTGCTTATGGCCATGGATATCCCGGGATGGAGGCCCGAATTCAAGACTGGTGAATCTGAATGCC
GCTATTATAAAGAGCGGCTTCTTTACTTGGAAGAAGGCCAGAAAGACTCCCTGATCGACAGCTCTCGAGT
CTTGTGTTGTCATGGTGAACTGAAGAACAATCGGGGCGTGAAACTGCATGTTTTCCTGTTCCAAGAAGTG
CTTGTGATCACTCGAGCCGTCACCCACAATGAGCAGCTTTGCTACCAGCTGTACCGTCAGCCAATCCCCG
TGAAAGACCTCCTGCTGGAAGACCTCCAGGATGGAGAAGTGAGGCTGGGTGGCTCCCTGCGAGGGGCATT
CAGCAACAATGAGAGAATTAAAAACTTCTTCAGAGTCAGTTTCAAAAATGGATCCCAAAGTCAGACCCAC
TCGCTACAAGCCAATGACACTTTCAACAAACAGCAGTGGCTTAACTGTATTCGTCAAGC
