>Addgene plasmid #73380 | pCMV-Myc-XPLN aa304-466 (PH) | addgene partial sequence | sequence record 142521 | EBV-rev 5'-GTGGTTTGTCCAAACTCATC-3'
CCGCGGCCGCGGTACCTCGAGAGATCTCGGTCGACCGAATTCTCACGATCCCTCGGAGTCAAGCACCCCA
GCTTGCCCGGCAGCACACAAAACTGTTTCTTTGGCTTGACGAATACAGTTAAGCCACTGCTGTTTGTTGA
AAGTGTCATTGGCTTGTAGCGAGTGGGTCTGACTTTGGGATCCATTTTTGAAACTGACTCTGAAGAAGTT
TTTAATTCTCTCATTGTTGCTGAATGCCCCTCGCAGGGAGCCACCCAGCCTCACTTCTCCATCCTGGAGG
TCTTCCAGCAGGAGGTCTTTCACGGGGATTGGCTGACGGTACAGCTGGTAGCAAAGCTGCTCATTGTGGG
TGACGGCTCGAGTGATCACAAGCACTTCTTGGAACAGGAAAACATGCAGTTTCACGCCCCGATTGTTCTT
CAGTTCACCATGACAACACAAGACTCGAGAGCTGTCGATCAGGGAGTCTTTCTGGCCTTCTTCCAAGTAA
AGAAGCCGCTCTTTATAATAGCGGCATTCAGATTCACCAGTCTTGAATTCGGGCCTCCATCCCGGGATAT
CCATGGCCATAAGCAGGTCCTCCTCTGAGATCAGCTTCTGCATTGATGCCATGGTGGGCCCGCGGGTACA
ATTCCGCAGCTTTTAGAGCAGAAGTAACACTTCCGTACAGGCCTAGAAGTAAAGGCAACATCCACTGAGG
AGCAGTTCTTTGATTTGCACCACCACCGGATCCGGGACCTGAAATAAAAGACAAAAAGACTAAACTTACC
AGTTAACTTTCTGGTTTTTCAGTTCCTCTAGTACCGGAT
